Addgene plasmid #62623: LentiCRISPR_Hs_MBD3_ex2
Purpose: Encodes gRNA which targets human MBD3
Depositing lab: Paul Wade. Depositing organization: National Institute of Environmental Health Sciences (NIEHS).
Backbone
  Vector backbone: lentiCRISPR
  Backbone manufacturer: Zhang lab
  Backbone size w/o insert (bp): 13450
  Vector type: Lentiviral, CRISPR
  Selectable markers: Puromycin
Growth in bacteria
  Bacterial resistance: Ampicillin, 100 μg/mL
  Growth temperature: 30°C
  Growth strain: Stbl3
  Copy number: Unknown
Gene/Insert
  Gene/Insert name: MBD3 gRNA
  gRNA/shRNA sequence: CTTGCCCGTGCGGAAGTCGA
  Species: H. sapiens (human)
  Entrez Gene: MBD3
  Promoter: EFS
  Cloning method: Unknown
  Sequencing primers: 5′ hU6-F (for gRNA); 3′ hSpCas9-R1 5'-CGCTCGTGCTTCTTATCCTC (for Cas9)
Terms and licenses: Academic/Nonprofit Terms; Industry Terms: Not Available to Industry
How to cite: LentiCRISPR_Hs_MBD3_ex2 was a gift from Paul Wade (Addgene plasmid # 62623 ; http://n2t.net/addgene:62623 ; RRID:Addgene_62623)
