[The description below was written by a language model from this plasmid's Addgene catalogue record.]
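Description:
LentiCRISPR_Hs_MBD3_ex2 is a lentiviral CRISPR plasmid built on the lentiCRISPR backbone (about 13.5 kb without the insert), an all-in-one vector designed to deliver both a guide RNA and Cas9 to mammalian cells from a single integrating provirus. It is propagated in bacteria under ampicillin selection, using a recombination-deficient strain of the type usually chosen to keep lentiviral repeat sequences stable. Transduced mammalian cells are selected with puromycin. The copy number and the cloning method used to insert the guide are not recorded.

The insert is a single 20-nucleotide guide RNA directed against human MBD3, which encodes methyl-CpG binding domain protein 3. The "ex2" in the name suggests that the guide targets exon 2, although the record does not state this explicitly. The listed promoter is EFS, the short form of the EF-1α promoter, which in this backbone family drives the Cas9 and selection cassette rather than the guide. The sequencing primers listed, one in a human U6 promoter for the gRNA and one in SpCas9, are consistent with the usual arrangement in which a U6 Pol III promoter expresses the guide and a Pol II promoter expresses Streptococcus pyogenes Cas9. No feature table is provided, so individual elements such as the LTRs, packaging signal, and the way the puromycin marker is linked to Cas9 cannot be confirmed from the record.

The construct is intended for producing lentivirus to disrupt MBD3 in human cells by Cas9-mediated cleavage, allowing puromycin-selected knockout populations or clones to be generated for loss-of-function studies.
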