>Addgene plasmid #62623 | LentiCRISPR_Hs_MBD3_ex2 | depositor partial sequence | sequence record 102969 | gRNA
CTTGCCCGTGCGGAAGTCGA
