>Addgene plasmid #62623 | LentiCRISPR_Hs_MBD3_ex2 | addgene partial sequence | sequence record 107022 | hU6-F 5'-GAGGGCCTATTTCCCATGATT-3'
CGTAGAAAGTAATAATTTCTTGGGTAGTTTGCAGTTTTAAAATTATGTTTTAAAATGGACTATCATATGC
TTACCGTAACTTGAAAGTATTTCGATTTCTTGGCTTTATATATCTTGTGGAAAGGACGAAACACCGCTTG
CCCGTGCGGAAGTCGAGTTTTAGAGCTAGAAATAGCAAGTTAAAATAAGGCTAGTCCGTTATCAACTTGA
AAAAGTGGCACCGAGTCGGTGCTTTTTTGAATTCTAGATCTTGAGACAAATGGCAGTATTCATCCACAAT
TTTAAAAGAAAAGGGGGGATTGGGGGGTACAGTGCAGGGGAAAGAATAGTAGACATAATAGCAACAGACA
TACAAACTAAAGAATTACAAAAACAAATTACAAAAATTCAAAATTTTCGGGTTTATTACAGGGACAGCAG
AGATCCACTTTGGCGCCGGCTCGAGTGGCTCCGGTGCCCGTCAGTGGGCAGAGCGCACATCGCCCACAGT
CCCCGAGAAGTTGGGGGGAGGGGTCGGCAATTGAACCGGTGCCTAGA
